Addgene plasmid #121753: IX301: pMVP (L3-L2) myc epitope tag + polyA
Purpose: pMVP L3-L2 entry plasmid, contains myc epitope tag + polyA for 3- or 4-component MultiSite Gateway Pro assembly. Allows C-term epitope fusion to a gene of interest.
Depositing lab: Christopher Newgard. Depositing organization: Duke University. Publication: Creation of versatile cloning platforms for transgene expression and dCas9-based epigenome editing. Haldeman JM, Conway AE, Arlotto ME, Slentz DH, Muoio DM, Becker TC, Newgard CB. Nucleic Acids Res. 2018 Dec 27. pii: 5264291. doi: 10.1093/nar/gky1286. PubMed 30590691.
Backbone
  Vector backbone: pDONR221 P3-P2
  Backbone manufacturer: Invitrogen
  Backbone size w/o insert (bp): 2555
  Vector type: Synthetic Biology ; pMVP Gateway Entry Plasmid
Growth in bacteria
  Bacterial resistance: Kanamycin, 50 μg/mL
  Growth temperature: 37°C
  Growth strain: DH5alpha
  Copy number: High Copy
Gene/Insert
  Gene/Insert name: myc epitope tag + polyA
  Species: Synthetic
  Insert size (bp): 289
  Cloning method: Gateway Cloning
  Sequencing primers: 5′ M13F; 3′ M13R
Terms and licenses: Academic/Nonprofit Terms; Industry Terms: Not Available to Industry
How to cite: IX301: pMVP (L3-L2) myc epitope tag + polyA was a gift from Christopher Newgard (Addgene plasmid # 121753 ; http://n2t.net/addgene:121753 ; RRID:Addgene_121753)
