[The description below was written by a language model from this plasmid's Addgene catalogue record and pLannotate feature annotations shown in this document.]
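Description:
IX301: pMVP (L3-L2) myc epitope tag + polyA is a small Gateway entry plasmid (2,844 nt in the sequenced record) from the pMVP modular cloning platform, built on the Invitrogen pDONR221 P3-P2 backbone. It is maintained in E. coli as a high-copy plasmid through a ColE1/pUC-type origin and is selected with kanamycin via an aminoglycoside phosphotransferase (KanR) gene. The backbone also carries the rrnB T1 and T2 transcription terminators upstream of the cloning region, which insulate the insert from read-through transcription in bacteria, as well as a T7 promoter and short residual lacI and lacZα fragments flanking the recombination cassette. M13 forward and reverse primer sites are listed for sequencing across the insert.

The payload is a 289 bp synthetic module lying between attL3 and attL2 recombination sites. According to the catalogue entry it consists of a myc epitope tag followed by a polyadenylation signal. The feature table annotates the polyA element as the bovine growth hormone poly(A) signal, but it does not separately annotate the short myc tag, which presumably occupies the interval between attL3 and the bGH signal. The plasmid has no promoter for eukaryotic expression and no gene of interest of its own. Instead, it serves as the terminal (L3-L2) component in 3- or 4-fragment MultiSite Gateway Pro LR reactions, where it is recombined in a defined order with other entry plasmids, such as those supplying a promoter and an open reading frame, into a destination vector. In the assembled product, the module adds a C-terminal myc tag to the gene of interest for detection or immunoprecipitation and supplies the signal for transcript 3′-end processing.
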