Features (pLannotate 1.2.2; 10 found; start..end, strand, type, name):
    121..213     +  CDS            lacI (fragment): lac repressor; lacI; The lac repressor binds to the lac operator to inhibit transcription in E. coli. This inhibition can be relieved by adding lactose or isopropyl-β-D-thiogalactopyranoside (IPTG).
    268..295     -  terminator     rrnB T2 terminator: transcription terminator T2 from the E. coli rrnB gene
    427..470     +  terminator     rrnB T1 terminator: Escherichia coli rrnB; transcription terminator T1 from the E. coli rrnB gene
    517..553     -  CDS            lacZα (fragment): LacZα fragment of β-galactosidase; lacZ fragment
    570..665     +  protein_bind   attL3: mutant version of attL; recombination site for the Gateway® LR reaction LR Clonase™
    740..851     +  polyA_signal   bGH poly(A) signal: bovine growth hormone polyadenylation signal
    956..1055    -  protein_bind   attL2: mutant version of attL; recombination site for the Gateway® LR reaction LR Clonase™
   1086..1104    -  promoter       T7 promoter: promoter for bacteriophage T7 RNA polymerase
   1238..2047    +  CDS            KanR: aminoglycoside phosphotransferase; aph(3')-Ia; confers resistance to kanamycin in bacteria or G418 (Geneticin®) in eukaryotes
   2194..2782    +  rep_origin     ori: high-copy-number ColE1/pMB1/pBR322/pUC origin of replication
>Addgene plasmid #121753 | IX301: pMVP (L3-L2) myc epitope tag + polyA | addgene full sequence | sequence record 237192 | Addgene NGS Result
CTTTCCTGCGTTATCCCCTGATTCTGTGGATAACCGTATTACCGCCTTTGAGTGAGCTGATACCGCTCGC
CGCAGCCGAACGACCGAGCGCAGCGAGTCAGTGAGCGAGGAAGCGGAAGAGCGCCCAATACGCAAACCGC
CTCTCCCCGCGCGTTGGCCGATTCATTAATGCAGCTGGCACGACAGGTTTCCCGACTGGAAAGCGGGCAG
TGAGCGCAACGCAATTAATACGCGTACCGCTAGCCAGGAAGAGTTTGTAGAAACGCAAAAAGGCCATCCG
TCAGGATGGCCTTCTGCTTAGTTTGATGCCTGGCAGTTTATGGCGGGCGTCCTGCCCGCCACCCTCCGGG
CCGTTGCTTCACAACGTTCAAATCCGCTCCCGGCGGATTTGTCCTACTCAGGAGAGCGTTCACCGACAAA
CAACAGATAAAACGAAAGGCCCAGTCTTCCGACTGAGCCTTTCGTTTTATTTGATGCCTGGCAGTTCCCT
ACTCTCGCGTTAACGCTAGCATGGATGTTTTCCCAGTCACGACGTTGTAAAACGACGGCCAGTCTTAAGC
TCGGGCCCCAAATAATGATTTTATTTTGACTGATAGTGACCTGTTCGTTGCAACAAATTGATGAGCAATG
CTTTTTTATAATGCCAACTTTGTATAATAAAGTTGGTGGCGGATCCGAACAAAAACTCATCTCAGAAGAG
GATCTGTAAGAATTCCTAGAGCTCGCTGATCAGCCTCGACTGTGCCTTCTAGTTGCCAGCCATCTGTTGT
TTGCCCCTCCCCCGTGCCTTCCTTGACCCTGGAAGGTGCCACTCCCACTGTCCTTTCCTAATAAAATGAG
GAAATTGCATCGCATTGTCTGAGTAGGTGTCATTCTATTCTGGGGGGTGGGGTGGGGCAGGACAGCAAGG
GGGAGGATTGGGAAGAGAATAGCAGGCATGCTGGGGAGGTACCTGACCCAGCTTTCTTGTACAAAGTTGG
CATTATAAGAAAGCATTGCTTATCAATTTGTTGCAACGAACAGGTCACTATCAGTCAAAATAAAATCATT
ATTTGCCATCCAGCTGCAGGGCGGCCGCGATATCCCCTATAGTGAGTCGTATTACATGGTCATAGCTGTT
TCCTGGCAGCTCTGGCCCGTGTCTCAAAATCTCTGATGTTACATTGCACAAGATAAAAATATATCATCAT
GAACAATAAAACTGTCTGCTTACATAAACAGTAATACAAGGGGTGTTATGAGCCATATTCAACGGGAAAC
GTCGAGGCCGCGATTAAATTCCAACATGGATGCTGATTTATATGGGTATAAATGGGCTCGCGATAATGTC
GGGCAATCAGGTGCGACAATCTATCGCTTGTATGGGAAGCCCGATGCGCCAGAGTTGTTTCTGAAACATG
GCAAAGGTAGCGTTGCCAATGATGTTACAGATGAGATGGTCAGACTAAACTGGCTGACGGAATTTATGCC
TCTTCCGACCATCAAGCATTTTATCCGTACTCCTGATGATGCATGGTTACTCACCACTGCGATCCCCGGA
AAAACAGCATTCCAGGTATTAGAAGAATATCCTGATTCAGGTGAAAATATTGTTGATGCGCTGGCAGTGT
TCCTGCGCCGGTTGCATTCGATTCCTGTTTGTAATTGTCCTTTTAACAGCGATCGCGTATTTCGTCTCGC
TCAGGCGCAATCACGAATGAATAACGGTTTGGTTGATGCGAGTGATTTTGATGACGAGCGTAATGGCTGG
CCTGTTGAACAAGTCTGGAAAGAAATGCATAAACTTTTGCCATTCTCACCGGATTCAGTCGTCACTCATG
GTGATTTCTCACTTGATAACCTTATTTTTGACGAGGGGAAATTAATAGGTTGTATTGATGTTGGACGAGT
CGGAATCGCAGACCGATACCAGGATCTTGCCATCCTATGGAACTGCCTCGGTGAGTTTTCTCCTTCATTA
CAGAAACGGCTTTTTCAAAAATATGGTATTGATAATCCTGATATGAATAAATTGCAGTTTCATTTGATGC
TCGATGAGTTTTTCTAATCAGAATTGGTTAATTGGTTGTAACACTGGCAGAGCATTACGCTGACTTGACG
GGACGGCGCAAGCTCATGACCAAAATCCCTTAACGTGAGTTACGCGTCGTTCCACTGAGCGTCAGACCCC
GTAGAAAAGATCAAAGGATCTTCTTGAGATCCTTTTTTTCTGCGCGTAATCTGCTGCTTGCAAACAAAAA
AACCACCGCTACCAGCGGTGGTTTGTTTGCCGGATCAAGAGCTACCAACTCTTTTTCCGAAGGTAACTGG
CTTCAGCAGAGCGCAGATACCAAATACTGTTCTTCTAGTGTAGCCGTAGTTAGGCCACCACTTCAAGAAC
TCTGTAGCACCGCCTACATACCTCGCTCTGCTAATCCTGTTACCAGTGGCTGCTGCCAGTGGCGATAAGT
CGTGTCTTACCGGGTTGGACTCAAGACGATAGTTACCGGATAAGGCGCAGCGGTCGGGCTGAACGGGGGG
TTCGTGCACACAGCCCAGCTTGGAGCGAACGACCTACACCGAACTGAGATACCTACAGCGTGAGCTATGA
GAAAGCGCCACGCTTCCCGAAGGGAGAAAGGCGGACAGGTATCCGGTAAGCGGCAGGGTCGGAACAGGAG
AGCGCACGAGGGAGCTTCCAGGGGGAAACGCCTGGTATCTTTATAGTCCTGTCGGGTTTCGCCACCTCTG
ACTTGAGCGTCGATTTTTGTGATGCTCGTCAGGGGGGCGGAGCCTATGGAAAAACGCCAGCAACGCGGCC
TTTTTACGGTTCCTGGCCTTTTGCTGGCCTTTTGCTCACATGTT
